Addgene plasmid #91573: pPN186
Purpose: Express sgRNA targeting human AKT3
Depositing lab: Lindy Barrett. Publication: A Scaled Framework for CRISPR Editing of Human Pluripotent Stem Cells to Study Psychiatric Disease. Hazelbaker DZ, Beccard A, Bara AM, Dabkowski N, Messana A, Mazzucato P, Lam D, Manning D, Eggan K, Barrett LE. Stem Cell Reports. 2017 Oct 10;9(4):1315-1327. doi: 10.1016/j.stemcr.2017.09.006. PubMed 29020615.
Backbone
  Vector backbone: pUC19-U6 promoter
  Vector type: CRISPR
Growth in bacteria
  Bacterial resistance: Ampicillin, 100 μg/mL
  Growth temperature: 37°C
  Growth strain: DH5alpha
  Copy number: High Copy
Gene/Insert
  Gene/Insert name: AKT3 (alt name: NM_005465.4)
  gRNA/shRNA sequence: TCTCTATAACAGTAGTCCAC
  Species: H. sapiens (human)
  Insert size (bp): 21
  Entrez Gene: AKT3 (a.k.a. MPPH, MPPH2, PKB-GAMMA, PKBG, PRKBG, RAC-PK-gamma, RAC-gamma, STK-2)
  Promoter: U6
  Cloning method: Restriction Enzyme; 5′ cloning site BbsI (destroyed during cloning); 3′ cloning site BbsI (destroyed during cloning)
  Sequencing primers: 5′ M13F (-21)
Terms and licenses: Academic/Nonprofit Terms; Industry Terms: Not Available to Industry
How to cite: pPN186 was a gift from Lindy Barrett (Addgene plasmid # 91573 ; http://n2t.net/addgene:91573 ; RRID:Addgene_91573)
