[The description below was written by a language model from this plasmid's Addgene catalogue record and pLannotate feature annotations shown in this document.]
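Description:
pPN186 is a small (about 3.0 kb) CRISPR guide RNA expression plasmid built on a pUC19 backbone carrying a U6 promoter cassette. It is maintained in E. coli at high copy through the ColE1/pUC-type origin of replication and selected with ampicillin via the β-lactamase gene (AmpR) and its native promoter. The remaining annotated elements are remnants of the pUC19 cloning vector and play no role in the guide's function: the lac promoter, lac operator and CAP binding site, and fragments of lacI, lacZα, rop, bom and the pUC multiple cloning site.

The payload is a single guide RNA directed against human AKT3, which encodes the serine/threonine kinase also known as PKB-gamma. The human U6 promoter, an RNA polymerase III promoter suited to producing short, uncapped transcripts, sits immediately upstream of a short gap in the feature table. This gap corresponds to the roughly 20-nucleotide spacer and is followed by the Streptococcus pyogenes Cas9 guide RNA scaffold. The spacer was inserted between two BbsI sites, which were destroyed during cloning, as is typical of type IIS oligo-cloning strategies. The plasmid carries no Cas9 gene and no mammalian selection marker or reporter, so the nuclease must be supplied separately, for example from a co-delivered construct. The stated purpose is simply to express an sgRNA targeting AKT3. The associated publication places the plasmid within a scaled workflow for CRISPR editing of human pluripotent stem cells to study genes linked to psychiatric disease.
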