Features (pLannotate 1.2.2; 13 found; start..end, strand, type, name):
      1..241     +  promoter       U6 promoter: RNA polymerase III promoter for human U6 snRNA
    271..346     +  misc_RNA       gRNA scaffold: guide RNA scaffold for the Streptococcus pyogenes CRISPR/Cas9 system
    395..411     -  protein_bind   lac operator: The lac repressor binds to the lac operator to inhibit transcription in E. coli. This inhibition can be relieved by adding lactose or isopropyl-β-D-thiogalactopyranoside (IPTG). lac repressor encoded by lacI
    419..449     -  promoter       lac promoter: promoter for the E. coli lac operon
    464..485     -  protein_bind   CAP binding site: CAP binding activates transcription in the presence of cAMP. E. coli catabolite activator protein
    498..590     -  CDS            lacI (fragment): lac repressor; lacI; The lac repressor binds to the lac operator to inhibit transcription in E. coli. This inhibition can be relieved by adding lactose or isopropyl-β-D-thiogalactopyranoside (IPTG).
    773..1361    -  rep_origin     ori: high-copy-number ColE1/pMB1/pBR322/pUC origin of replication
   1532..2392    -  CDS            AmpR: β-lactamase; bla; confers resistance to ampicillin, carbenicillin, and related antibiotics
   2393..2497    -  promoter       AmpR promoter: bla
   2592..2627    +  CDS            rop (fragment): Rop protein, which maintains plasmids at low copy number; rop
   2729..2828    +  misc_feature   bom (fragment): basis of mobility region from pBR322
   2834..2991    -  CDS            lacZα (fragment): LacZα fragment of β-galactosidase; lacZ fragment
   2988..3014    +  misc_feature   MCS (fragment): pUC18/19 multiple cloning site
>Addgene plasmid #91573 | pPN186 | addgene full sequence | sequence record 178976 | Addgene NGS Result
GAGGGCCTATTTCCCATGATTCCTTCATATTTGCATATACGATACAAGGCTGTTAGAGAGATAATTGGAA
TTAATTTGACTGTAAACACAAAGATATTAGTACAAAATACGTGACGTAGAAAGTAATAATTTCTTGGGTA
GTTTGCAGTTTTAAAATTATGTTTTAAAATGGACTATCATATGCTTACCGTAACTTGAAAGTATTTCGAT
TTCTTGGCTTTATATATCTTGTGGAAAGGACGAAACACCGTCTCTATAACAGTAGTCCACGTTTTAGAGC
TAGAAATAGCAAGTTAAAATAAGGCTAGTCCGTTATCAACTTGAAAAAGTGGCACCGAGTCGGTGCTTTT
TTAAGCTTGGCGTAATCATGGTCATAGCTGTTTCCTGTGTGAAATTGTTATCCGCTCACAATTCCACACA
ACATACGAGCCGGAAGCATAAAGTGTAAAGCCTGGGGTGCCTAATGAGTGAGCTAACTCACATTAATTGC
GTTGCGCTCACTGCCCGCTTTCCAGTCGGGAAACCTGTCGTGCCAGCTGCATTAATGAATCGGCCAACGC
GCGGGGAGAGGCGGTTTGCGTATTGGGCGCTCTTCCGCTTCCTCGCTCACTGACTCGCTGCGCTCGGTCG
TTCGGCTGCGGCGAGCGGTATCAGCTCACTCAAAGGCGGTAATACGGTTATCCACAGAATCAGGGGATAA
CGCAGGAAAGAACATGTGAGCAAAAGGCCAGCAAAAGGCCAGGAACCGTAAAAAGGCCGCGTTGCTGGCG
TTTTTCCATAGGCTCCGCCCCCCTGACGAGCATCACAAAAATCGACGCTCAAGTCAGAGGTGGCGAAACC
CGACAGGACTATAAAGATACCAGGCGTTTCCCCCTGGAAGCTCCCTCGTGCGCTCTCCTGTTCCGACCCT
GCCGCTTACCGGATACCTGTCCGCCTTTCTCCCTTCGGGAAGCGTGGCGCTTTCTCATAGCTCACGCTGT
AGGTATCTCAGTTCGGTGTAGGTCGTTCGCTCCAAGCTGGGCTGTGTGCACGAACCCCCCGTTCAGCCCG
ACCGCTGCGCCTTATCCGGTAACTATCGTCTTGAGTCCAACCCGGTAAGACACGACTTATCGCCACTGGC
AGCAGCCACTGGTAACAGGATTAGCAGAGCGAGGTATGTAGGCGGTGCTACAGAGTTCTTGAAGTGGTGG
CCTAACTACGGCTACACTAGAAGAACAGTATTTGGTATCTGCGCTCTGCTGAAGCCAGTTACCTTCGGAA
AAAGAGTTGGTAGCTCTTGATCCGGCAAACAAACCACCGCTGGTAGCGGTGGTTTTTTTGTTTGCAAGCA
GCAGATTACGCGCAGAAAAAAAGGATCTCAAGAAGATCCTTTGATCTTTTCTACGGGGTCTGACGCTCAG
TGGAACGAAAACTCACGTTAAGGGATTTTGGTCATGAGATTATCAAAAAGGATCTTCACCTAGATCCTTT
TAAATTAAAAATGAAGTTTTAAATCAATCTAAAGTATATATGAGTAAACTTGGTCTGACAGTTACCAATG
CTTAATCAGTGAGGCACCTATCTCAGCGATCTGTCTATTTCGTTCATCCATAGTTGCCTGACTCCCCGTC
GTGTAGATAACTACGATACGGGAGGGCTTACCATCTGGCCCCAGTGCTGCAATGATACCGCGAGACCCAC
GCTCACCGGCTCCAGATTTATCAGCAATAAACCAGCCAGCCGGAAGGGCCGAGCGCAGAAGTGGTCCTGC
AACTTTATCCGCCTCCATCCAGTCTATTAATTGTTGCCGGGAAGCTAGAGTAAGTAGTTCGCCAGTTAAT
AGTTTGCGCAACGTTGTTGCCATTGCTACAGGCATCGTGGTGTCACGCTCGTCGTTTGGTATGGCTTCAT
TCAGCTCCGGTTCCCAACGATCAAGGCGAGTTACATGATCCCCCATGTTGTGCAAAAAAGCGGTTAGCTC
CTTCGGTCCTCCGATCGTTGTCAGAAGTAAGTTGGCCGCAGTGTTATCACTCATGGTTATGGCAGCACTG
CATAATTCTCTTACTGTCATGCCATCCGTAAGATGCTTTTCTGTGACTGGTGAGTACTCAACCAAGTCAT
TCTGAGAATAGTGTATGCGGCGACCGAGTTGCTCTTGCCCGGCGTCAATACGGGATAATACCGCGCCACA
TAGCAGAACTTTAAAAGTGCTCATCATTGGAAAACGTTCTTCGGGGCGAAAACTCTCAAGGATCTTACCG
CTGTTGAGATCCAGTTCGATGTAACCCACTCGTGCACCCAACTGATCTTCAGCATCTTTTACTTTCACCA
GCGTTTCTGGGTGAGCAAAAACAGGAAGGCAAAATGCCGCAAAAAAGGGAATAAGGGCGACACGGAAATG
TTGAATACTCATACTCTTCCTTTTTCAATATTATTGAAGCATTTATCAGGGTTATTGTCTCATGAGCGGA
TACATATTTGAATGTATTTAGAAAAATAAACAAATAGGGGTTCCGCGCACATTTCCCCGAAAAGTGCCAC
CTGACGTCTAAGAAACCATTATTATCATGACATTAACCTATAAAAATAGGCGTATCACGAGGCCCTTTCG
TCTCGCGCGTTTCGGTGATGACGGTGAAAACCTCTGACACATGCAGCTCCCGGAGACGGTCACAGCTTGT
CTGTAAGCGGATGCCGGGAGCAGACAAGCCCGTCAGGGCGCGTCAGCGGGTGTTGGCGGGTGTCGGGGCT
GGCTTAACTATGCGGCATCAGAGCAGATTGTACTGAGAGTGCACCATATGCGGTGTGAAATACCGCACAG
ATGCGTAAGGAGAAAATACCGCATCAGGCGCCATTCGCCATTCAGGCTGCGCAACTGTTGGGAAGGGCGA
TCGGTGCGGGCCTCTTCGCTATTACGCCAGCTGGCGAAAGGGGGATGTGCTGCAAGGCGATTAAGTTGGG
TAACGCCAGGGTTTTCCCAGTCACGACGTTGTAAAACGACGGCCAGTGAATTCGAGCTCGGTACCCGGGG
ATCCGTTAATTAA
