>Addgene plasmid #91573 | pPN186 | depositor partial sequence | sequence record 176238 | vector only
TCGCGCGTTTCGGTGATGACGGTGAAAACCTCTGACACATGCAGCTCCCGGAGACGGTCACAGCTTGTCT
GTAAGCGGATGCCGGGAGCAGACAAGCCCGTCAGGGCGCGTCAGCGGGTGTTGGCGGGTGTCGGGGCTGG
CTTAACTATGCGGCATCAGAGCAGATTGTACTGAGAGTGCACCATATGCGGTGTGAAATACCGCACAGAT
GCGTAAGGAGAAAATACCGCATCAGGCGCCATTCGCCATTCAGGCTGCGCAACTGTTGGGAAGGGCGATC
GGTGCGGGCCTCTTCGCTATTACGCCAGCTGGCGAAAGGGGGATGTGCTGCAAGGCGATTAAGTTGGGTA
ACGCCAGGGTTTTCCCAGTCACGACGTTGTAAAACGACGGCCAGTGAATTCGAGCTCGGTACCCGGGGAT
CCGTTAATTAAGAGGGCCTATTTCCCATGATTCCTTCATATTTGCATATACGATACAAGGCTGTTAGAGA
GATAATTGGAATTAATTTGACTGTAAACACAAAGATATTAGTACAAAATACGTGACGTAGAAAGTAATAA
TTTCTTGGGTAGTTTGCAGTTTTAAAATTATGTTTTAAAATGGACTATCATATGCTTACCGTAACTTGAA
AGTATTTCGATTTCTTGGCTTTATATATCTTGTGGAAAGGACGAAACACCGGGTCTTCGAGAAGACCTGT
TTTAGAGCTAGAAATAGCAAGTTAAAATAAGGCTAGTCCGTTATCAACTTGAAAAAGTGGCACCGAGTCG
GTGCTTTTTTAAGCTTGGCGTAATCATGGTCATAGCTGTTTCCTGTGTGAAATTGTTATCCGCTCACAAT
TCCACACAACATACGAGCCGGAAGCATAAAGTGTAAAGCCTGGGGTGCCTAATGAGTGAGCTAACTCACA
TTAATTGCGTTGCGCTCACTGCCCGCTTTCCAGTCGGGAAACCTGTCGTGCCAGCTGCATTAATGAATCG
GCCAACGCGCGGGGAGAGGCGGTTTGCGTATTGGGCGCTCTTCCGCTTCCTCGCTCACTGACTCGCTGCG
CTCGGTCGTTCGGCTGCGGCGAGCGGTATCAGCTCACTCAAAGGCGGTAATACGGTTATCCACAGAATCA
GGGGATAACGCAGGAAAGAACATGTGAGCAAAAGGCCAGCAAAAGGCCAGGAACCGTAAAAAGGCCGCGT
TGCTGGCGTTTTTCCATAGGCTCCGCCCCCCTGACGAGCATCACAAAAATCGACGCTCAAGTCAGAGGTG
GCGAAACCCGACAGGACTATAAAGATACCAGGCGTTTCCCCCTGGAAGCTCCCTCGTGCGCTCTCCTGTT
CCGACCCTGCCGCTTACCGGATACCTGTCCGCCTTTCTCCCTTCGGGAAGCGTGGCGCTTTCTCATAGCT
CACGCTGTAGGTATCTCAGTTCGGTGTAGGTCGTTCGCTCCAAGCTGGGCTGTGTGCACGAACCCCCCGT
TCAGCCCGACCGCTGCGCCTTATCCGGTAACTATCGTCTTGAGTCCAACCCGGTAAGACACGACTTATCG
CCACTGGCAGCAGCCACTGGTAACAGGATTAGCAGAGCGAGGTATGTAGGCGGTGCTACAGAGTTCTTGA
AGTGGTGGCCTAACTACGGCTACACTAGAAGAACAGTATTTGGTATCTGCGCTCTGCTGAAGCCAGTTAC
CTTCGGAAAAAGAGTTGGTAGCTCTTGATCCGGCAAACAAACCACCGCTGGTAGCGGTGGTTTTTTTGTT
TGCAAGCAGCAGATTACGCGCAGAAAAAAAGGATCTCAAGAAGATCCTTTGATCTTTTCTACGGGGTCTG
ACGCTCAGTGGAACGAAAACTCACGTTAAGGGATTTTGGTCATGAGATTATCAAAAAGGATCTTCACCTA
GATCCTTTTAAATTAAAAATGAAGTTTTAAATCAATCTAAAGTATATATGAGTAAACTTGGTCTGACAGT
TACCAATGCTTAATCAGTGAGGCACCTATCTCAGCGATCTGTCTATTTCGTTCATCCATAGTTGCCTGAC
TCCCCGTCGTGTAGATAACTACGATACGGGAGGGCTTACCATCTGGCCCCAGTGCTGCAATGATACCGCG
AGACCCACGCTCACCGGCTCCAGATTTATCAGCAATAAACCAGCCAGCCGGAAGGGCCGAGCGCAGAAGT
GGTCCTGCAACTTTATCCGCCTCCATCCAGTCTATTAATTGTTGCCGGGAAGCTAGAGTAAGTAGTTCGC
CAGTTAATAGTTTGCGCAACGTTGTTGCCATTGCTACAGGCATCGTGGTGTCACGCTCGTCGTTTGGTAT
GGCTTCATTCAGCTCCGGTTCCCAACGATCAAGGCGAGTTACATGATCCCCCATGTTGTGCAAAAAAGCG
GTTAGCTCCTTCGGTCCTCCGATCGTTGTCAGAAGTAAGTTGGCCGCAGTGTTATCACTCATGGTTATGG
CAGCACTGCATAATTCTCTTACTGTCATGCCATCCGTAAGATGCTTTTCTGTGACTGGTGAGTACTCAAC
CAAGTCATTCTGAGAATAGTGTATGCGGCGACCGAGTTGCTCTTGCCCGGCGTCAATACGGGATAATACC
GCGCCACATAGCAGAACTTTAAAAGTGCTCATCATTGGAAAACGTTCTTCGGGGCGAAAACTCTCAAGGA
TCTTACCGCTGTTGAGATCCAGTTCGATGTAACCCACTCGTGCACCCAACTGATCTTCAGCATCTTTTAC
TTTCACCAGCGTTTCTGGGTGAGCAAAAACAGGAAGGCAAAATGCCGCAAAAAAGGGAATAAGGGCGACA
CGGAAATGTTGAATACTCATACTCTTCCTTTTTCAATATTATTGAAGCATTTATCAGGGTTATTGTCTCA
TGAGCGGATACATATTTGAATGTATTTAGAAAAATAAACAAATAGGGGTTCCGCGCACATTTCCCCGAAA
AGTGCCACCTGACGTCTAAGAAACCATTATTATCATGACATTAACCTATAAAAATAGGCGTATCACGAGG
CCCTTTCGTC
